>Addgene plasmid #170032 | pKB237.2 | addgene full sequence | sequence record 336778 | Addgene NGS Result
GGTTTGCGTATTGGGCGCCAGGGTGGTTTTTCTTTTCACCAGTGAGACGGGCAACAGCTGATTGCCCTTC
ACCGCCTGGCCCTGAGAGAGTTGCAGCAAGCGGTCCACGCTGGTTTGCCCCAGCAGGCGAAAATCCTGTT
TGATGGTGGTTAACGGCGGGATATAACATGAGCTGTCTTCGGTATCGTCGTATCCCACTACCGAGATATC
CGCACCAACGCGCAGCCCGGACTCGGTAATGGCGCGCATTGCGCCCAGCGCCATCTGATCGTTGGCAACC
AGCATCGCAGTGGGAACGATGCCCTCATTCAGCATTTGCATGGTTTGTTGAAAACCGGACATGGCACTCC
AGTCGCCTTCCCGTTCCGCTATCGGCTGAATTTGATTGCGAGTGAGATATTTATGCCAGCCAGCCAGACG
CAGACGCGCCGAGACAGAACTTAATGGGCCCGCTAACAGCGCGATTTGCTGGTGACCCAATGCGACCAGA
TGCTCCACGCCCAGTCGCGTACCGTCTTCATGGGAGAAAATAATACTGTTGATGGGTGTCTGGTCAGAGA
CATCAAGAAATAACGCCGGAACATTAGTGCAGGCAGCTTCCACAGCAATGGCATCCTGGTCATCCAGCGG
ATAGTTAATGATCAGCCCACTGACGCGTTGCGCGAGAAGATTGTGCACCGCCGCTTTACAGGCTTCGACG
CCGCTTCGTTCTACCATCGACACCACCACGCTGGCACCCAGTTGATCGGCGCGAGATTTAATCGCCGCGA
CAATTTGCGACGGCGCGTGCAGGGCCAGACTGGAGGTGGCAACGCCAATCAGCAACGACTGTTTGCCCGC
CAGTTGTTGTGCCACGCGGTTGGGAATGTAATTCAGCTCCGCCATCGCCGCTTCCACTTTTTCCCGCGTT
TTCGCAGAAACGTGGCTGGCCTGGTTCACCACGCGGGAAACGGTCTGATAAGAGACACCGGCATACTCTG
CGACATCGTATAACGTTACTGGTTTCACATTCACCACCCTGAATTGACTCTCTTCCGGGCGCTATCATGC
CATACCGCGAAAGGTTTTGCACCATTCGATGGTGTCAACGTAAATGCATGCCGCTTCGGCAAGGTGTCAC
CACCCTGCCCTTTTTCTTTAAAACCGAAAAGATTACTTCGCGTTATGCAGGCTTCCTCGCTCACTGACTC
GCTGCGCTCGGTCGTTCGGCTGCGGCGAGCGGTATCAGCTCACTCAAAGGCGGTAATCTCGAGGTTACAT
TGTCGATCTGTTCATGGTGAACAGCTTTGAATGCACCAAAAACTCGTAAAAGCTCTGATGTATCTATCTT
TTTTACACCGTTTTCATCTGTGCATATGGACAGTTTTCCCTTTGATATGTAACGGTGAACAGTTGTTCTA
CTTTTGTTTGTTAGTCTTGATGCTTCACTGATAGATACAAGAGCCATAAGAACCTCAGATCCTTCCGTAT
TTAGCCAGTATGTTCTCTAGTGTGGTTCGTTGTTTTTGCGTGAGCCATGAGAACGAACCATTGAGATCAT
ACTTACTTTGCATGTCACTCAAAAATTTTGCCTCAAAACTGGTGAGCTGAATTTTTGCAGTTAAAGCATC
GTGTAGTGTTTTTCTTAGTCCGTTATGTAGGTAGGAATCTGATGTAATGGTTGTTGGTATTTTGTCACCA
TTCATTTTTATCTGGTTGTTCTCAAGTTCGGTTACGAGATCCATTTGTCTATCTAGTTCAACTTGGAAAA
TCAACGTATCAGTCGGGCGGCCTCGCTTATCAACCACCAATTTCATATTGCTGTAAGTGTTTAAATCTTT
ACTTATTGGTTTCAAAACCCATTGGTTAAGCCTTTTAAACTCATGGTAGTTATTTTCAAGCATTAACATG
AACTTAAATTCATCAAGGCTAATCTCTATATTTGCCTTGTGAGTTTTCTTTTGTGTTAGTTCTTTTAATA
ACCACTCATAAATCCTCATAGAGTATTTGTTTTCAAAAGACTTAACATGTTCCAGATTATATTTTATGAA
TTTTTTTAACTGGAAAAGATAAGGCAATATCTCTTCACTAAAAACTAATTCTAATTTTTCGCTTGAGAAC
TTGGCATAGTTTGTCCACTGGAAAATCTCAAAGCCTTTAACCAAAGGATTCATGATTTCCACAGTTCTCG
TCATCAGCTCTCTGGTTGCTTTAGCTAATACACCATAAGCATTTTCCCTACTGATGTTCATCATCTGAGC
GTATTGGTTATAAGTGAACGATACCGTCCGTTCTTTCCTTGTAGGGTTTTCAATAGTGGGGTTGAGTAGT
GCCACACAGCATAAAATTAGCTTGGTTTCATGCTCCGTTAAGTCATAGCGACTAATCGCTAGTTCATTTG
CTTTGAAAACAACTAATTCAGACATACATCTCAATTGGTCTAGGTGATTTTAATCACTATACCAATTGAG
ATGGGCTAGTCAATGATAATTACATGTCCTTTTCCTTTGAGTTGTGGGTATCTGTAAATTCTGCTAGACC
TTTGCTGGAAAACTTGTAAATTCTGCTAGACCCTCTGTAAATTCCGCTAGACCTTTGTGTGTTTTTTTTG
TTTATATTCAAGTGGTTATAATTTATAGAATAAAGAAAGAATAAAAAAAGATAAAAAGAATAGATCCCAG
CCCTGTGTATAACTCACTACTTTAGTCAGTTCCGCAGTATTACAAAAGGATGTCGCAAACGCTGTTTGCT
CCTCTACAAAACAGACCTTAAAACCCTAAAGGCTTAAGTAGCACCCTCGCAAGCTCGTGCAAATCGCTTA
ATATTCCTTTTGTCTCCGACCATCAGGCACCTGAGTCGCTGCCTTTTTCGTGACATTCAGTTCGCTGCGC
TCACGGCTCTGGCAGTGAATGTGGGTAAATGGCACTACAGGCGCCTTTTATGGATTCATGCAAGGAAACT
ACCCATAATACAAGAAAAGCCCGTCACGGGCTTCTCAGGGCGTTTTATGGCTGGTCTGCTATGTGGTGCT
ATCTGACTTTTTGCTGTTCAGCAGTTCCTGCCCTCTGATTTTCCAGTCTGACCACTTCGGATTATCCCGT
GACAGGTCATTCAGACTGGCTAATGCACCCAGTAAGGCAGCGGTATCATCAACAGGCTTACCCGTCTTAC
TGTCCCTAGTGCTTGGATTCTCACCAATAAAAAACGCCCGGCGGCAACCGAGCGTTCTGAACAAATCCAG
ATGGAGTTCTGATGTCATTACTGGATCTATCAACAGGAGTCCAAGCGAGCTCGTAAACTTGGTCTGACAG
TTACCAATGCTTAATCAGTGAGGCACCTATCTCAGCGATCTGTCTATTTCGTTCATCCATAGTTGCCTGA
CTCCCCGTCGTGTAGATAACTACGATACGGGAGGGCTTACCATCTGGCCCCAGTGCTGCAATGATACCGC
GTGATCCACGCTCACCGGCTCCAGATTTATCAGCAATAAACCAGCCAGCCGGAAGGGCCGAGCGCAGAAG
TGGTCCTGCAACTTTATCCGCCTCCATCCAGTCTATTAATTGTTGCCGGGAAGCTAGAGTAAGTAGTTCG
CCAGTTAATAGTTTGCGCAACGTTGTTGCCATTGCTACAGGCATCGTGGTGTCACGCTCGTCGTTTGGTA
TGGCTTCATTCAGCTCCGGTTCCCAACGATCAAGGCGAGTTACATGATCCCCCATGTTGTGCAAAAAAGC
GGTTAGCTCCTTCGGTCCTCCGATCGTTGTCAGAAGTAAGTTGGCCGCAGTGTTATCACTCATGGTTATG
GCAGCACTGCATAATTCTCTTACTGTCATGCCATCCGTAAGATGCTTTTCTGTTACTGGTGAGTACTCAA
CCAAGTCATTCTGAGAATAGTGTATGCGGCGACCGAGTTGCTCTTGCCCGGCGTCAATACGGTATAATAC
CGCGCCACATAGCAGAACTTTAAAAGTGCTCATCATTGGAAAACGTTCTTCGGGGCGAAAACTCTCAAGG
ATCTTACCGCTGTTGAGATCCAGTTCGATGTAACCCACTCGTGCACCCAACTGATCTTCAGCATCTTTTA
CTTTCACCAGCGTTTCTGGGTGAGCAAAAACGGGAAGGCAAAATGCCGCAAAAAAGTGAATAAGGGCGAC
ACTGAAATGTTGAATACTCATACTCTTCCTTTTTCAATATTATTGAAGCATTTATCAGGGTTATTGTCTC
ATGAGCGGATACATATTTTAATGTATTTAGAAAAATAAACAAATAGGGGTTCCGCGCACATTTCCCATGG
TGCCACCTGACGTCTAATAAACCATTATTATCATGACATTAACCTATAAAAATAGGCGTATCACGAGGCA
GAATTTTTATCGCTTCCGCGTTCCGTCTACTCCCTATTACGCTCCGGAATCTCCGACGCCTACGGCCGAC
GTCGGATACCGCCATTGATAAACTGTTTAACAACATCGTCTGTACAGACCTTCTTCGTTGCCTTTACGTT
TAACTCAATCAGGCTACCGTCTCGGTTATAAGTCTATCGAGTAGTAGAGCCGTAGTAAAGAGGAGAAATA
CTAGATGGTTTCGAAAGGTGAGGAGGATAACATGGCGTCGCTGCCTGCTACACATGAACTGCATATTTTC
GGCAGCATCAACGGAGTTGATTTCGACATGGTGGGCCAAGGCACCGGCAACCCGAACGACGGCTATGAAG
AATTGAATTTGAAATCTACCAAGGGCGACTTGCAATTTAGTCCGTGGATTCTGGTACCGCATATTGGTTA
TGGTTTTCATCAGTATCTGCCCTACCCAGACGGAATGAGCCCATTTCAGGCGGCTATGGTGGATGGCAGT
GGCTATCAGGTCCATCGCACCATGCAATTCGAGGATGGGGCGAGCCTGACCGTGAATTATCGGTACACTT
ACGAAGGTTCACATATTAAAGGTGAAGCACAAGTTAAAGGCACCGGCTTCCCGGCGGATGGCCCAGTGAT
GACCAACAGCCTGACGGCGGCGGACTGGTGTCGTAGCAAAAAGACGTATCCCAATGATAAAACAATTATT
TCTACCTTTAAATGGAGTTACACCACGGGTAACGGTAAACGCTACCGTAGCACGGCTCGCACCACATACA
CCTTTGCGAAACCCATGGCCGCGAACTATCTGAAAAATCAGCCGATGTATGTGTTTCGCAAAACGGAACT
GAAACATTCGAAAACTGAACTCAATTTCAAAGAGTGGCAAAAAGCCTTCACCGACGTAATGGGCATGGAT
GAACTGTACAAATGACCAGGCATCAAATAAAACGAAAGGCTCAGTCGAAAGACTGGGCCTTTCGTTTTAT
CTGTTGTTTGTCGGTGAACGCTCTCTACTAGAGTCACACTGGCTCACCTTCGGGTGGGCCTTTCTGCGTT
TATAGTTTCACTTCTGAGTTCGGCATGGGGTCAGGTGGGACCACCGCGCTACTGCCGCCAGGCAGCTGTA
TCATCTGCGTACTCCATTAGTGTGACGACCTATGAGGATGGCGGGGTATTAACTGTAACGCAAGATACTT
CTCTGCAAGATGGTTGTTTAATTTATAATGTGAAACTGCGCGGCGTTAATTTTCCCTCAAATGGTCCCGT
AATGCAAAAGAAGACCTTAGGGTGGGAAGCTTCTACGGAAACGTTGTATCCTGCAGATGGCGGTCTTGAG
GGTCGTTGTGATATGGCGTTGAAACTGGTCGGCGGTGGACTTAGCTACTACGACGCTTCATCTTAGCAGA
CGTACGCTGCAAACGCTGAATAATACGCTCAACCCAAGGCTGATCAGGAGGTGTTCCTCCGATACCCGCA
GCTGGAGCCTCAGCGGCATCTGCAGGAGCGGCTTCCGCAGCCGGTGCTTCACTCGCTGGTGCCTCCGCTG
CTGGTGTAGCTTCCGCAGCTGGTGCAGCAGGTTCCTGACTGATGCCAGCGGCTGGGGCTTCGGCAGCATC
CGCTGGGGCAGCTTCTGCTGCAGGCGCTTCGCTAGCTGGAGCTTCAGCAGCAGGAGTCGCCTCTGCGGCG
GGCGCTGCAGGCTCTTGACTGGTACCAATACCGTTGTCCGGACGAGTGCCGATGGTGTGTGCGTCACCGA
TGTTGTTGGTCCACTGGTATTCCAGACGGGTAGCGATTTCAGGAGTGATCGCGTACTCAACACCGCCAGC
GAAGACCGGAGAAACGCCGGTGTCGTGGTTTTTACCATAAACGTTGGATTTAGTGTCTGCACGCCATACC
ATGCCACCCAGACGAGTGTAGATGTCCAGGTCGTCAGTGATTGGGTAACCCAGTTTAGCGGTCAGTTGAA
CGCCCTGAGCTTTGTATGCACCGTTTTCAACGCTGCCTTTGTACGGCATACGACCTAACCAGTCGTAACC
CATTTCAAAGCCAACATACGGGTTAATTCCCTGATCGATTTTAGCGTTGCTGGAGCAACCTGCCAGCAGA
GTAGAACCCAGGATTACCGCGCCCAGTACCAGTTTAGTAGCTTTCATCAGAAATACTCCATAGCATGATT
AAGATGTTTCAGTACGAAAATTGCTTTCATTGTTGATCTCCTTTTTAAGTGAACTTGGGCCCTGTGTGAA
ATTGTTATCCGCTCACAATTCCACACATTATACGAGCCGATGATTAATTGTCAACAGCTCATTTCAGAAT
ATTAGCCAGAACCGTTATGATGTCGGCGCAAAAAACATTATCCAGAACGGGAGTGCGCCTTGAGCGACAC
GAATTATGCAGTGATTTACGTATTACCGCCTTTGAGTGAGCTGATACCGCTCGCCGCAGCCGAACGCCCT
AGGTCTAGGGCGGCGGATTTGTCCTACTCAGGAGAGCGTTCACCGACAAACAACAGATAAAACGAAAGGC
CCAGTCTTTCGACTGAGCCTTTCGTTTTATTTGATGCCTCACTGCCCGCTTTCCAGTCGGGAAACCTGTC
GTGCCAGCTGCATTAATGAATCGGCCAACGCGCGGGGAGAGGC
Features (pLannotate 1.2.2; 18 found; start..end, strand, type, name):
   1009..1086    -  promoter       lacIq promoter: lacI (mutant); In the lacIq allele, a single base change in the promoter boosts expression of the lacI gene about 10-fold.
   1108..1152    +  terminator     his operon terminator (fragment): This putative transcriptin terminator from the E. coli his operon has a 2-bp deletion introduced during synthesis. Its efficiency has not been determined.
   1455..2405    -  CDS            Rep101: RepA protein needed for replication with the pSC101 origin; rep101
   2453..2675    -  rep_origin     pSC101 ori: low-copy replication origin that requires the Rep101 protein
   3177..3211    -  terminator     lambda t0 terminator: minimal transcription terminator from phage lambda (Scholtissek and Grosse, 1987)
   3291..4151    -  CDS            AmpR: β-lactamase; bla; confers resistance to ampicillin, carbenicillin, and related antibiotics
   4152..4215    -  promoter       AmpR promoter: bla
   4555..5262    +  CDS            mNeonGreen: mNeonGreen is a basic (constitutively fluorescent) green/yellow fluorescent protein published in 2013, derived from Branchiostoma lanceolatum. It is reported to be a very rapidly-maturing monomer with moderate acid sensitivity.
   5274..5345    +  terminator     rrnB T1 terminator: transcription terminator T1 from the E. coli rrnB gene
   5361..5388    +  terminator     T7Te terminator: phage T7 early transcription terminator
   5482..5709    +  CDS            mKate M41G S158C (fragment): mKate M41G S158C is a basic (constitutively fluorescent) red fluorescent protein published in 2009, derived from Entacmaea quadricolor.
   5714..5791    -  CDS            CCL19 (fragment): CCL19_HUMAN - Also known as ELC, MIP3B, SCYA19. Experimental evidence at protein level: Swiss-Prot protein existence level 1. May play a role not only in inflammatory and immunological responses but also in normal lymphocyte recirculation and homing. May play an important role in trafficking of T-cells in thymus, and T-cell and B-cell migration to secondary lymphoid organs. Binds to chemokine receptor CCR7. Recombinant CCL19 shows potent chemotactic activity for T-cells and B-cells but not for granulocytes and monocytes. Binds to atypical chemokine receptor ACKR4 and mediates the recruitment o
   5993..6397    -  CDS            ompA (fragment): OMPA_SHIFL - Experimental evidence at protein level: Swiss-Prot protein existence level 1. (Microbial infection) Serves as a secondary receptor during phage Sf6 infection; infection requires both lipopolysaccharide (LPS) and the OmpA beta-barrel. From Shigella flexneri.
   6401..6487    -  CDS            lpp (fragment): LPP_ECOLI - Also known as mlpA, mulI. Experimental evidence at protein level: Swiss-Prot protein existence level 1. An outer membrane lipoprotein that controls the distance between the inner and outer membranes; adding residues to Lpp increases the width of the periplasm (PubMed:29257832). The only protein known to be covalently linked to the peptidoglycan network (PGN) (PubMed:4261992, PubMed:3013869, PubMed:4245367). Also non-covalently binds the PGN (PubMed:3013869). The link between the cell outer membrane and PGN contributes to the maintenance of the structural and functional integrity of
   6582..6598    -  protein_bind   lac operator: The lac repressor binds to the lac operator to inhibit transcription in E. coli. This inhibition can be relieved by adding lactose or isopropyl-β-D-thiogalactopyranoside (IPTG). lac repressor encoded by lacI
   6606..6634    -  promoter       tac promoter: strong E. coli promoter; hybrid between the trp and lac UV5 promoters
   6807..6893    -  terminator     rrnB T1 terminator: Escherichia coli rrnB; transcription terminator T1 from the E. coli rrnB gene
   6899..1008    -  CDS            lacI (across the origin): lac repressor; lacI; The lac repressor binds to the lac operator to inhibit transcription in E. coli. This inhibition can be relieved by adding lactose or isopropyl-β-D-thiogalactopyranoside (IPTG).
