[The description below was written by a language model from this plasmid's Addgene catalogue record and pLannotate feature annotations shown in this document.]
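Description:
pKB237.2 is a low-copy bacterial expression and synthetic-biology plasmid built on a pSC101* backbone. It replicates through the pSC101 origin together with the plasmid-encoded Rep101 (RepA) protein, and it is selected with ampicillin through a β-lactamase gene driven by its own promoter. The annotated full sequence is just under 7 kb and agrees well with the catalogue description.

The plasmid carries two functional modules. The first is a peptide surface-display cassette. A tac promoter with a downstream lac operator drives a fusion of an Lpp fragment, an OmpA fragment, a tether and a short alpha-helical fragment of human chemokine CCL19. The Lpp–OmpA portion directs the fusion to the outer membrane, which presents the C-terminal peptide on the cell surface. A lacI gene under the enhanced lacIq promoter supplies the repressor, so display is held off until it is induced with IPTG or a similar inducer. The second module is a reporter in which mNeonGreen is listed as expressed from the PvirK promoter, followed by rrnB T1 and T7Te terminators. PvirK itself was not annotated in the feature table, but unannotated sequence lies directly upstream of the mNeonGreen coding region. Additional terminators (lambda t0, a his operon fragment and a second rrnB T1) insulate the transcription units. A short mKate-like fragment is also detected between the two cassettes, and the record does not explain its role.

According to the associated publication title, the construct belongs to a high-throughput search for peptide activators of a bacterial sensor kinase. In that design, green fluorescence from PvirK would report whether the displayed peptide activates signalling in the same cell. The record does not name the kinase. The display scaffold sequence was derived from an earlier surface-displayed peptide library system.
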