Addgene plasmid #170032: pKB237.2
Purpose: Encodes LacI-controlled expression of surface-displayed CCL19 alpha-helix fragment and PvirK-mNeonGreen reporter
Depositing lab: Jeffrey Tabor. Depositing organization: Rice University. Publication: High-throughput discovery of peptide activators of a bacterial sensor kinase. Brink KR, Mu AM, Hoang KV, Groszman K, Gunn JS, Tabor JJ. bioRxiv 10.1101/2021.06.01.446581.
Backbone
  Vector backbone: pSC101*
  Vector type: Bacterial Expression, Synthetic Biology
Growth in bacteria
  Bacterial resistance: Ampicillin, 100 μg/mL
  Growth temperature: 37°C
  Growth strain: DH5alpha
  Copy number: Low Copy
Gene/Insert 1
  Gene/Insert name: mNeonGreen
  Species: Branchiostoma lanceolatum
  Promoter: PvirK
  Cloning method: Unknown
  Sequencing primers: 5′ CGTCTAAGAAACCATTATTATCATGACATTAAC
Gene/Insert 2
  Gene/Insert name: CCL19 alpha-helix
  Species: H. sapiens (human), Synthetic; Escherichia coli
  Promoter: Ptac
  Tag / fusion protein: Lpp (N terminal on insert); OmpA (N terminal on insert); Tether (N terminal on insert)
  Cloning method: Unknown
  Sequencing primers: 5′ CGGTATCAGCTCACTCAAAGG
Resource information
  A portion of this plasmid was derived from a plasmid made by: Peptide display fusion protein sequence was obtained from Bryan Davies and was originally published in Tucker et al. 2018 (DOI:10.1016/j.cell.2017.12.009).
Terms and licenses: Academic/Nonprofit Terms; Industry Terms: Not Available to Industry
Depositor comments: Peptide display fusion protein sequence was obtained from Bryan Davies and was originally published in Tucker et al. 2018 (DOI:10.1016/j.cell.2017.12.009). Tucker AT, Leonard SP, DuBois CD, Knauf GA, Cunningham AL, Wilke CO, Trent MS, Davies BW. Discovery of Next-Generation Antimicrobials through Bacterial Self-Screening of Surface-Displayed Peptide Libraries. Cell. 2018 Jan 25;172(3):618-628.e13. doi: 10.1016/j.cell.2017.12.009. Epub 2018 Jan 4. PMID: 29307492; PMCID: PMC5786472. Please visit https://www.biorxiv.org/content/10.1101/2021.06.01.446581v1 for bioRxiv preprint.
How to cite: pKB237.2 was a gift from Jeffrey Tabor (Addgene plasmid # 170032 ; http://n2t.net/addgene:170032 ; RRID:Addgene_170032)
